Addgene plasmid #109834: pHH0103_STAM_VHS
Purpose: Protein expression and purification of STAM_VHS
Depositing lab: Sachdev Sidhu. Depositing organization: University of Toronto. Publication: Large-scale survey and database of high affinity ligands for peptide recognition modules. Teyra J, Kelil A, Jain S, Helmy M, Jajodia R, Hooda Y, Gu J, D'Cruz AA, Nicholson SE, Min J, Sudol M, Kim PM, Bader GD, Sidhu SS. Mol Syst Biol. 2020 Dec;16(12):e9310. doi: 10.15252/msb.20199310. PubMed 33438817.
Backbone
  Vector backbone: pHH0103
  Vector type: Bacterial Expression
Growth in bacteria
  Bacterial resistance: Ampicillin, 100 μg/mL
  Growth temperature: 37°C
  Growth strain: DH5alpha
  Copy number: Low Copy
Gene/Insert
  Gene/Insert name: STAM_VHS
  Species: H. sapiens (human)
  Entrez Gene: STAM (a.k.a. STAM-1, STAM1)
  Cloning method: Restriction Enzyme; 5′ cloning site Sfi1 (unknown if destroyed); 3′ cloning site Not1 (unknown if destroyed)
Terms and licenses: Academic/Nonprofit Terms; Industry Terms: Not Available to Industry
How to cite: pHH0103_STAM_VHS was a gift from Sachdev Sidhu (Addgene plasmid # 109834 ; http://n2t.net/addgene:109834 ; RRID:Addgene_109834)
