[The description below was written by a language model from this plasmid's Addgene catalogue record and pLannotate feature annotations shown in this document.]
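Description:
pHH0103_STAM_VHS is a 7,155-nt bacterial expression plasmid built on the pHH0103 backbone for producing and purifying the VHS domain of human STAM (STAM1), an ESCRT-0 component involved in sorting ubiquitinated receptors and in cytokine and growth factor signalling. It replicates in E. coli from a ColE1/pMB1-type origin and is selected with ampicillin through the AmpR β-lactamase gene and its own promoter. The catalogue lists it as low copy. The annotated rop gene appears only as fragments interrupted by an f1 phage origin, so whether Rop contributes to copy control cannot be judged from the record. A pBR322 bom region is also present.

The expression cassette is driven by the tac promoter with a downstream lac operator, and the plasmid carries its own lacI gene under the lacIq promoter, so transcription is repressed until relieved by IPTG. The reading frame begins with a 6xHis tag, followed by Schistosoma japonicum glutathione S-transferase and then the STAM fragment of about 430 nt, which was cloned between SfiI and NotI sites. This arrangement should yield an N-terminally His- and GST-tagged domain suited to affinity purification on either nickel or glutathione resins. The fd phage terminator lies just after the insert.

Downstream of that terminator are two fragments of M13 gene III. Together with the f1 origin, they suggest the backbone derives from a phagemid display vector, although the coat-protein segments do not appear to form part of the expressed fusion here. Short remnants of the tetracycline resistance gene and its promoter are also annotated but are not functional markers. The stated purpose is protein expression and purification, in the context of a large-scale survey of ligands for peptide recognition modules.
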