Features (pLannotate 1.2.2; 21 found; start..end, strand, type, name):
      1..29      +  promoter       tac promoter: strong E. coli promoter; hybrid between the trp and lac UV5 promoters
     37..53      +  protein_bind   lac operator: The lac repressor binds to the lac operator to inhibit transcription in E. coli. This inhibition can be relieved by adding lactose or isopropyl-β-D-thiogalactopyranoside (IPTG). lac repressor encoded by lacI
    138..155     +  CDS            6xHis: 6xHis affinity tag
    171..824     +  CDS            GST26_SCHJA: Experimental evidence at protein level: Swiss-Prot protein existence level 1. GST isoenzymes appear to play a central role in the parasite detoxification system. Other functions are also suspected including a role in increasing the solubility of haematin in the parasite gut. From Schistosoma japonicum (Blood fluke).
    906..1337    +  CDS            STAM (fragment) (sequence partly withheld): STAM1_HUMAN - Also known as STAM1. Experimental evidence at protein level: Swiss-Prot protein existence level 1. Involved in intracellular signal transduction mediated by cytokines and growth factors. Upon IL-2 and GM-CSL stimulation, it plays a role in signaling leading to DNA synthesis and MYC induction. May also play a role in T-cell development. Involved in down-regulation of receptor tyrosine kinase via multivesicular body (MVBs) when complexed with HGS (ESCRT-0 complex). The ESCRT-0 complex binds ubiquitin and acts as sorting machinery that recognizes ubiquitinated receptors and transfer
   1350..1397    +  terminator     fd terminator (sequence withheld): central terminator from bacteriophage fd (Otsuka and Kunisawa, 1982)
   1402..1614    +  CDS            M13 gene III (fragment) (sequence partly withheld): pIII; III; minor coat protein
   1629..2099    +  CDS            M13 gene III (fragment) (sequence partly withheld): pIII; III; minor coat protein
   2121..2191    +  CDS            TcR (fragment): tetracycline efflux protein; tet; confers resistance to tetracycline
   2433..2813    -  CDS            YPB1_ECOLX: Protein predicted: Swiss-Prot protein existence level 4. From Escherichia coli.
   2830..2981    +  CDS            rop (fragment): Rop protein, which maintains plasmids at low copy number; rop
   3017..3445    -  rep_origin     f1 ori (sequence partly withheld): f1 bacteriophage origin of replication; arrow indicates direction of (+) strand synthesis
   3454..3493    +  CDS            rop (fragment): Rop protein, which maintains plasmids at low copy number; rop
   3595..3735    +  misc_feature   bom: basis of mobility region from pBR322
   3921..4508    -  rep_origin     ori: high-copy-number ColE1/pMB1/pBR322/pUC origin of replication
   4679..5539    -  CDS            AmpR: β-lactamase; bla; confers resistance to ampicillin, carbenicillin, and related antibiotics
   5540..5644    -  promoter       AmpR promoter: bla
   5753..5830    +  promoter       lacIq promoter: lacI (mutant); In the lacIq allele, a single base change in the promoter boosts expression of the lacI gene about 10-fold.
   5831..6913    +  CDS            lacI: lac repressor; lacI; The lac repressor binds to the lac operator to inhibit transcription in E. coli. This inhibition can be relieved by adding lactose or isopropyl-β-D-thiogalactopyranoside (IPTG).
   6926..6947    +  protein_bind   CAP binding site: CAP binding activates transcription in the presence of cAMP. E. coli catabolite activator protein
   6966..6983    +  promoter       tet promoter (fragment): E. coli promoter for tetracycline efflux protein gene
>Addgene plasmid #109834 | pHH0103_STAM_VHS | addgene full sequence | sequence record 213886 | Addgene NGS Result
TTGACAATTAATCATCGGCTCGTATAATGTGTGGAATTGTGAGCGGATAACAATTTCACACAGGAAACAG
CCAGTCCGTTTAGGTGTTTTCACGAGCACTTCACCAACAAGGACCATAGATTATGAAAATCGAAGAACAC
CATCACCATCACCATTCCAGCGGTAAGCTTATGTCCCCTATACTAGGTTATTGGAAAATTAAGGGCCTTG
TGCAACCCACTCGACTTCTTTTGGAATATCTTGAAGAAAAATATGAAGAGCATTTGTATGAGCGCGATGA
AGGTGATAAATGGCGAAACAAAAAGTTTGAATTGGGTTTGGAGTTTCCCAATCTTCCTTATTATATTGAT
GGTGATGTTAAATTAACACAGTCTATGGCCATCATACGTTATATAGCTGACAAGCACAACATGTTGGGTG
GTTGTCCAAAAGAGCGTGCAGAGATTTCAATGCTTGAAGGAGCGGTTTTGGATATTAGATACGGTGTTTC
GAGAATTGCATATAGTAAAGACTTTGAAACTCTCAAAGTTGATTTTCTTAGCAAGCTACCTGAAATGCTG
AAAATGTTCGAAGATCGTTTATGTCATAAAACATATTTAAATGGTGATCATGTAACCCATCCTGACTTCA
TGTTGTATGACGCTCTTGATGTTGTTTTATACATGGACCCAATGTGCCTGGATGCGTTCCCAAAATTAGT
TTGTTTTAAAAAACGTATTGAAGCTATCCCACAAATTGATAAGTACTTGAAATCCAGCAAGTATATAGCA
TGGCCTTTGCAGGGCTGGCAAGCCACGTTTGGTGGTGGCGACCATCCTCCAAAATCGGATCTGGAAGTTC
TGTTCCAGGGGCCCCTGTCCAGCGGTCTGGTTCCGCGTGGTTCCGGTACCGCGGCCCAGCCGGCCATGCC
GCTG
[420 nt withheld, positions 915-1334]
GCGGCCGCATA
[142 nt withheld, positions 1346-1487]
C
[98 nt withheld, positions 1489-1586]
AGTTTGTACTGGTGACGAAACTCAGTGTCTAGCTAGAGTGGC
[149 nt withheld, positions 1629-1777]
T
[41 nt withheld, positions 1779-1819]
T
[62 nt withheld, positions 1821-1882]
A
[35 nt withheld, positions 1884-1918]
CCTCCCTCAATCGGTTGAATGTCGCCCTTTTGTCTTTGGCGCTGGTAAACCATATGAA
[86 nt withheld, positions 1977-2062]
T
[54 nt withheld, positions 2064-2117]
CTAGCGCCGCCCTATACCTTGTCTGCCTCCCCGCGTTGCGTCGCGGTGCATGGAGCCGGGCCACCTCGAC
CTGAATGGAAGCCGGCGGCACCTCGCTAACGGATTCACCACTCCAAGAATTGGAGCCAATCAATTCTTGC
GGAGAACTGTGAATGCGCAAACCAACCCTTGGCAGAACATATCCATCGCGTCCGCCATCTCCAGCAGCCG
CACGCGGCGCATCTCGGGCAGCGTTGGGTCCTGGCCACGGGTGCGCATGATCGTGCTCCTGTCGTTGAGG
ACCCGGCTAGGCTGGCGGGGTTGCCTTACTGGTTAGCAGAATGAATCACCGATACGCGAGCGAACGTGAA
GCGACTGCTGCTGCAAAACGTCTGCGACCTGAGCAACAACATGAATGGTCTTCGGTTTCCGTGTTTCGTA
AAGTCTGGAAACGCGGAAGTCAGCGCCCTGCACCATTATGTTCCGGATCTGCATCGCAGGATGCTGCTGG
CTACCCTGTGGAACACCTACATCTGTATTAACGAAGCGCTGGCATTGACCCTGAGTGATTTTTCTCTGGT
CCCGCCGCATCCATACCGCCAGTTGTTTACCCTCACAACGTTCCAGTAACCGGGCATGTTCATCATCAGT
AACCCGTATCGTGAGCATCCTCTCTCGTTTCATCGGTATCATTACCCCCATGAACAGAAATCCCCCTTAC
ACGGAGGCATCAGTGACCAAACAGGAAAAAACCGCCCTTAACATGGCCCGCTTTATCAGAAGCCAGACAT
TAACGCTTCTGGAGAAACTCAACGAGCTGGACGCGGATGAACAGGCAGACATCTGTGAATCGCTTCACGA
CCACGCTGATGAGCTTTACCGCAGGATCCGCGAAATTGTAAGCGTTAATATTTTGTTAAAATTCGCGTTA
AATTTTTGTTAAATCAGCTCATTTTTTAACCAATAGGCCGAAATCGGCAAAATCCCTTATAAATCAAAAG
AATAGACCGAGATAGGGT
[37 nt withheld, positions 3116-3152]
AAAGAACGTGGACTCCAACGTCAAAGG
[49 nt withheld, positions 3180-3228]
T
[91 nt withheld, positions 3230-3320]
G
[124 nt withheld, positions 3322-3445]
CGCGGATCCTGCCTCGCGCGTTTCGGTGATGACGGTGAAAACCTCTGACACATGCAGCTCCCGGAGACGG
TCACAGCTTGTCTGTAAGCGGATGCCGGGAGCAGACAAGCCCGTCAGGGCGCGTCAGCGGGTGTTGGCGG
GTGTCGGGGCGCAGCCATGACCCAGTCACGTAGCGATAGCGGAGTGTATACTGGCTTAACTATGCGGCAT
CAGAGCAGATTGTACTGAGAGTGCACCATATGCGGTGTGAAATACCGCACAGATGCGTAAGGAGAAAATA
CCGCATCAGGCGCTCTTCCGCTTCCTCGCTCACTGACTCGCTGCGCTCGGTCGTTCGGCTGCGGCGAGCG
GTATCAGCTCACTCAAAGGCGGTAATACGGTTATCCACAGAATCAGGGGATAACGCAGGAAAGAACATGT
GAGCAAAAGGCCAGCAAAAGGCCAGGAACCGTAAAAAGGCCGCGTTGCTGGCGTTTTTCCATAGGCTCCG
CCCCCCTGACGAGCATCACAAAAATCGACGCTCAAGTCAGAGGTGGCGAAACCCGACAGGACTATAAAGA
TACCAGGGTTTCCCCCTGGAAGCTCCCTCGTGCGCTCTCCTGTTCCGACCCTGCCGCTTACCGGATACCT
GTCCGCCTTTCTCCCTTCGGGAAGCGTGGCGCTTTCTCATAGCTCACGCTGTAGGTATCTCAGTTCGGTG
TAGGTCGTTCGCTCCAAGCTGGGCTGTGTGCACGAACCCCCCGTTCAGCCCGACCGCTGCGCCTTATCCG
GTAACTATCGTCTTGAGTCCAACCCGGTAAGACACGACTTATCGCCACTGGCAGCAGCCACTGGTAACAG
GATTAGCAGAGCGAGGTATGTAGGCGGTGCTACAGAGTTCTTGAAGTGGTGGCCTAACTACGGCTACACT
AGAAGGACAGTATTTGGTATCTGCGCTCTGCTGAAGCCAGTTACCTTCGGAAAAAGAGTTGGTAGCTCTT
GATCCGGCAAACAAACCACCGCTGGTAGCGGTGGTTTTTTTGTTTGCAAGCAGCAGATTACGCGCAGAAA
AAAAGGATCTCAAGAAGATCCTTTGATCTTTTCTACGGGGTCTGACGCTCAGTGGAACGAAAACTCACGT
TAAGGGATTTTGGTCATGAGATTATCAAAAAGGATCTTCACCTAGATCCTTTTAAATTAAAAATGAAGTT
TTAAATCAATCTAAAGTATATATGAGTAAACTTGGTCTGACAGTTACCAATGCTTAATCAGTGAGGCACC
TATCTCAGCGATCTGTCTATTTCGTTCATCCATAGTTGCCTGACTCCCCGTCGTGTAGATAACTACGATA
CGGGAGGGCTTACCATCTGGCCCCAGTGCTGCAATGATACCGCGAGACCCACGCTCACCGGCTCCAGATT
TATCAGCAATAAACCAGCCAGCCGGAAGGGCCGAGCGCAGAAGTGGTCCTGCAACTTTATCCGCCTCCAT
CCAGTCTATTAATTGTTGCCGGGAAGCTAGAGTAAGTAGTTCGCCAGTTAATAGTTTGCGCAACGTTGTT
GCCATTGCTGCAGGCATCGTGGTGTCACGCTCGTCGTTTGGTATGGCTTCATTCAGCTCCGGTTCCCAAC
GATCAAGGCGAGTTACATGATCCCCCATGTTGTGCAAAAAAGCGGTTAGCTCCTTCGGTCCTCCGATCGT
TGTCAGAAGTAAGTTGGCCGCAGTGTTATCACTCATGGTTATGGCAGCACTGCATAATTCTCTTACTGTC
ATGCCATCCGTAAGATGCTTTTCTGTGACTGGTGAGTACTCAACCAAGTCATTCTGAGAATAGTGTATGC
GGCGACCGAGTTGCTCTTGCCCGGCGTCAACACGGGATAATACCGCGCCACATAGCAGAACTTTAAAAGT
GCTCATCATTGGAAAACGTTCTTCGGGGCGAAAACTCTCAAGGATCTTACCGCTGTTGAGATCCAGTTCG
ATGTAACCCACTCGTGCACCCAACTGATCTTCAGCATCTTTTACTTTCACCAGCGTTTCTGGGTGAGCAA
AAACAGGAAGGCAAAATGCCGCAAAAAAGGGAATAAGGGCGACACGGAAATGTTGAATACTCATACTCTT
CCTTTTTCAATATTATTGAAGCATTTATCAGGGTTATTGTCTCATGAGCGGATACATATTTGAATGTATT
TAGAAAAATAAACAAATAGGGGTTCCGCGCACATTTCCCCGAAAAGTGCCACCTGACGTCTAAGAAACCA
TTATTATCATGACATTAACCTATAAAAATAGGCGTATCACGAGGCCCTTTCGTCTTCAAGAATTCCCGAC
ACCATCGAATGGTGCAAAACCTTTCGCGGTATGGCATGATAGCGCCCGGAAGAGAGTCAATTCAGGGTGG
TGAATGTGAAACCAGTAACGTTATACGATGTCGCAGAGTATGCCGGTGTCTCTTATCAGACCGTTTCCCG
CGTGGTGAACCAGGCCAGCCACGTTTCTGCGAAAACGCGGGAAAAAGTGGAAGCGGCGATGGCGGAGCTG
AATTACATTCCCAACCGCGTGGCACAACAACTGGCGGGCAAACAGTCGTTGCTGATTGGCGTTGCCACCT
CCAGTCTGGCCCTGCACGCGCCGTCGCAAATTGTCGCGGCGATTAAATCTCGCGCCGATCAACTGGGTGC
CAGCGTGGTGGTGTCGATGGTAGAACGAAGCGGCGTCGAAGCCTGTAAAGCGGCGGTGCACAATCTTCTC
GCGCAACGCGTCAGTGGGCTGATCATTAACTATCCGCTGGATGACCAGGATGCCATTGCTGTGGAAGCTG
CCTGCACTAATGTTCCGGCGTTATTTCTTGATGTCTCTGACCAGACACCCATCAACAGTATTATTTTCTC
CCATGAAGACGGTACGCGACTGGGCGTGGAGCATCTGGTCGCATTGGGTCACCAGCAAATCGCGCTGTTA
GCGGGCCCATTAAGTTCTGTCTCGGCGCGTCTGCGTCTGGCTGGCTGGCATAAATATCTCACTCGCAATC
AAATTCAGCCGATAGCGGAACGGGAAGGCGACTGGAGTGCCATGTCCGGTTTTCAACAAACCATGCAAAT
GCTGAATGAGGGCATCGTTCCCACTGCGATGCTGGTTGCCAACGATCAGATGGCGCTGGGCGCAATGCGC
GCCATTACCGAGTCCGGGCTGCGCGTTGGTGCGGATATCTCGGTAGTGGGATACGACGATACCGAAGACA
GCTCATGTTATATCCCGCCGTTAACCACCATCAAACAGGATTTTCGCCTGCTGGGGCAAACCAGCGTGGA
CCGCTTGCTGCAACTCTCTCAGGGCCAGGCGGTGAAGGGCAATCAGCTGTTGCCCGTCTCACTGGTGAAA
AGAAAAACCACCCTGGCGCCCAATACGCAAACCGCCTCTCCCCGCGCGTTGGCCGATTCATTAATGCAGC
TGGCACGACAGGTTTCCCGACTGGAAAGCGGGCAGTGAGCGCAACGCAATTAATGTAAGTTAGCTCACTC
ATTAGGCACAATTCTCATGTTTGACAGCTTATCATCGACTGCACGGTGCACCAATGCTTCTGGCGTCAGG
CAGCCATCGGAAGCTGTGGTATGGCTGTGCAGGTCGTAAATCACTGCATAATTCGTGTCGCTCAAGGCGC
ACTCCCGTTCTGGATAATGTTTTTTGCGCCGACATCATAACGGTTCTGGCAAATATTCTGAAATGAGCTG
