>Addgene plasmid #109834 | pHH0103_STAM_VHS | depositor partial sequence | sequence record 206786 | pHH0103_STAM_VHS sequence 450 bps
GGCCCAGCCGGCCATGCCGCTG
[420 nt withheld, positions 23-442]
GCGGCCGC
